>Addgene plasmid #170868 | dGFP-Granuphilin | addgene full sequence | sequence record 335131 | Addgene NGS Result
TAGTTATTAATAGTAATCAATTACGGGGTCATTAGTTCATAGCCCATATATGGAGTTCCGCGTTACATAA
CTTACGGTAAATGGCCCGCCTGGCTGACCGCCCAACGACCCCCGCCCATTGACGTCAATAATGACGTATG
TTCCCATAGTAACGCCAATAGGGACTTTCCATTGACGTCAATGGGTGGAGTATTTACGGTAAACTGCCCA
CTTGGCAGTACATCAAGTGTATCATATGCCAAGTACGCCCCCTATTGACGTCAATGACGGTAAATGGCCC
GCCTGGCATTATGCCCAGTACATGACCTTATGGGACTTTCCTACTTGGCAGTACATCTACGTATTAGTCA
TCGCTATTACCATGGTGATGCGGTTTTGGCAGTACATCAATGGGCGTGGATAGCGGTTTGACTCACGGGG
ATTTCCAAGTCTCCACCCCATTGACGTCAATGGGAGTTTGTTTTGGCACCAAAATCAACGGGACTTTCCA
AAATGTCGTAACAACTCCGCCCCATTGACGCAAATGGGCGGTAGGCGTGTACGGTGGGAGGTCTATATAA
GCAGAGCTGGTTTAGTGAACCGTCAGATCCGCTAGCGCTACCGGTCGCCACCATGGTGAGCAAGGGCGAG
GAGCTGTTCACCGGGGTGGTGCCCATCCTGGTCGAGCTGGACGGCGACGTAAACGGCCACAAGTTCAGCG
TGTCCGGCGAGGGCGAGGGCGATGCCACCTACGGCAAGCTGACCCTGAAGTTCATCTGCACCACCGGCAA
GCTGCCCGTGCCCTGGCCCACCCTCGTGACCACCCTGGGAGGTGGCGTGCAGTGCTTCAGCCGCTACCCC
GACCACATGAAGCAGCACGACTTCTTCAAGTCCGCCATGCCCGAAGGCTACGTCCAGGAGCGCACCATCT
TCTTCAAGGACGACGGCAACTACAAGACCCGCGCCGAGGTGAAGTTCGAGGGCGACACCCTGGTGAACCG
CATCGAGCTGAAGGGCATCGACTTCAAGGAGGACGGCAACATCCTGGGGCACAAGCTGGAGTACAACTAC
AACAGCCACAACGTCTATATCATGGCCGACAAGCAGAAGAACGGCATCAAGGTGAACTTCAAGATCCGCC
ACAACATCGAGGACGGCAGCGTGCAGCTCGCCGACCACTACCAGCAGAACACCCCCATCGGCGACGGCCC
CGTGCTGCTGCCCGACAACCACTACCTGAGCACCCAGTCCAAGCTGAGCAAAGACCCCAACGAGAAGCGC
GATCACATGGTCCTGCTGGAGTTCGTGACCGCCGCCGGGATCACTCTCGGCATGGACGAGCTGTACAAGT
CCGGACTCAGATCTCGAGAAATGTCGGAGTTACTGGACCTTTCTTTTCTGTCTGAGGAGGAAAAGGATTT
GATTCTCAGTGTTCTACAGCGAGATGAAGAGGTCCGGAAAGCAGATGAGAAAAGGATTAGGCGACTAAAG
AATGAGTTACTGGAGATAAAAAGGAAAGGGGCCAAGAGGGGCAGCCAACACTACAGTGATCGGACCTGTG
CCCGGTGCCAGGAGAGCCTGGGCCGTTTGAGTCCCAAAACCAATACTTGTCGGGGTTGTAATCACCTGGT
GTGTCGGGACTGCCGCATACAGGAAAGCAATGGTACCTGGAGGTGCAAGGTGTGCGCCAAGGAAATAGAG
TTGAAGAAAGCAACTGGGGACTGGTTTTATGACCAGAAAGTGAATCGCTTTGCTTACCGCACAGGTAGTG
AGATAATCAGGATGTCCCTGCGCCACAAACCTGCAGTGAGTAAAAGAGAGACAGTGGGACAGTCCCTCCT
TCATCAGACACAGATGGGTGACATCTGGCCAGGAAGAAAGATCATTCAGGAGCGGCAGAAGGAGCCCAGT
GTGCTATTTGAAGTGCCAAAGCTGAAAAGTGGAAAGAGTGCATTGGAAGCTGAGAGTGAGAGTCTGGATA
GCTTCACAGCTGACTCGGATAGCACCTCCAGGAGAGACTCTCTGGATAAATCTGGCCTCTTTCCAGAATG
GAAGAAGATGTCTGCTCCCAAATCTCAAGTAGAAAAGGAAACTCAGCCTGGAGGTCAAAATGTGGTATTT
GTGGATGAGGGTGAGATGATATTTAAGAAGAACACCAGAAAAATCCTCAGGCCTTCAGAGTACACTAAAT
CTGTGATAGATCTTCGCCCAGAAGATGTGGTACATGAAAGTGGCTCCTTGGGAGACAGAAGCAAATCCGT
CCCAGGCCTCAATGTGGATATGGAAGAGGAAGAAGAAGAAGAAGACATTGACCACCTAGTGAAGTTACAT
CGCCAGAAGCTAGCCAGAAGCAGCATGCAAAGTGGCTCCTCCATGAGTACGATCGGCAGCATGATGAGCA
TCTACAGTGAAGCTGGTGATTTCGGGAAC
[390 nt withheld, positions 2410-2799]
ATCAGTGCTGAGTCCCCGACTGGCTTGCCATCACACAAAGGCGAGTTGGTGGTTTCATTGAAATACATCC
CAGCCTCCAAAACCCCTGTTGGAGGTGACCGGAAAAAGAGTAAAGGTGGGGAAGGGGGAGAGCTCCAGGT
GTGGATCAAAGAAGCCAAGAACTTGACGGCTGCCAAAGCAGGAGGGACTTCAGACAGCTTTGTCAAGGGA
TACCTCCTTCCCATGAGGAACAAGGCCAGTAAACGTAAAACTCCTGTGATGAAGAAGACCCTGAATCCTC
ACTACAACCATACATTTGTCTACAATGGTGTGAGGCTGGAAGATCTACAGCATATGTGCCTGGAACTGAC
TGTGTGGGACCGGGAGCCCCTGGCCAGCAATGACTTCCTGGGAGGGGTCAGGCTGGGTGTTGGCACTGGG
ATCAGTAATGGGGAAGTGGTGGACTGGATGGACTCGACTGGGGAAGAAGTGAGCCTGTGGCAGAAGATGC
GACAGTACCCAGGGTCTTGGGCAGAAGGGACTCTGCAGCTCCGTTCCTCAATGGCCAAGCAGAAGCTGGG
TTTATGAGAATTCTGCAGTCGACGGTACCGCGGGCCCGGGATCCACCGGATCTAGATAACTGATCATAAT
CAGCCATACCACATTTGTAGAGGTTTTACTTGCTTTAAAAAACCTCCCACACCTCCCCCTGAACCTGAAA
CATAAAATGAATGCAATTGTTGTTGTTAACTTGTTTATTGCAGCTTATAATGGTTACAAATAAAGCAATA
GCATCACAAATTTCACAAATAAAGCATTTTTTTCACTGCATTCTAGTTGTGGTTTGTCCAAACTCATCAA
TGTATCTTAACGCGTAAATTGTAAGCGTTAATATTTTGTTAAAATTCGCGTTAAATTTTTGTTAAATCAG
CTCATTTTTTAACCAATAGGCCGAAATCGGCAAAATCCCTTATAAATCAAAAGAATAGACCGAGATAGGG
T
[37 nt withheld, positions 3781-3817]
AAAGAACGTGGACTCCAACGTCAAAGG
[49 nt withheld, positions 3845-3893]
T
[91 nt withheld, positions 3895-3985]
G
[124 nt withheld, positions 3987-4110]
CAGGTGGCACTTTTCGGGGAAATGTGCGCGGAACCCCTATTTGTTTATTTTTCTAAATACATTCAAATAT
GTATCCGCTCATGAGACAATAACCCTGATAAATGCTTCAATAATATTGAAAAAGGAAGAGTCCTGAGGCG
GAAAGAACCAGCTGTGGAATGTGTGTCAGTTAGGGTGTGGAAAGTCCCCAGGCTCCCCAGCAGGCAGAAG
TATGCAAAGCATGCATCTCAATTAGTCAGCAACCAGGTGTGGAAAGTCCCCAGGCTCCCCAGCAGGCAGA
AGTATGCAAAGCATGCATCTCAATTAGTCAGCAACCATAGTCCCGCCCCTAACTCCGCCCATCCCGCCCC
TAACTCCGCCCAGTTCCGCCCATTCTCCGCCCCATGGCTGACTAATTTTTTTTATTTATGCAGAGGCCGA
GGCCGCCTCGGCCTCTGAGCTATTCCAGAAGTAGTGAGGAGGCTTTTTTGGAGGCCTAGGCTTTTGCAAA
GATCGATCAAGAGACAGGATGAGGATCGTTTCGCATGATTGAACAAGATGGATTGCACGCAGGTTCTCCG
GCCGCTTGGGTGGAGAGGCTATTCGGCTATGACTGGGCACAACAGACAATCGGCTGCTCTGATGCCGCCG
TGTTCCGGCTGTCAGCGCAGGGGCGCCCGGTTCTTTTTGTCAAGACCGACCTGTCCGGTGCCCTGAATGA
ACTGCAAGACGAGGCAGCGCGGCTATCGTGGCTGGCCACGACGGGCGTTCCTTGCGCAGCTGTGCTCGAC
GTTGTCACTGAAGCGGGAAGGGACTGGCTGCTATTGGGCGAAGTGCCGGGGCAGGATCTCCTGTCATCTC
ACCTTGCTCCTGCCGAGAAAGTATCCATCATGGCTGATGCAATGCGGCGGCTGCATACGCTTGATCCGGC
TACCTGCCCATTCGACCACCAAGCGAAACATCGCATCGAGCGAGCACGTACTCGGATGGAAGCCGGTCTT
GTCGATCAGGATGATCTGGACGAAGAGCATCAGGGGCTCGCGCCAGCCGAACTGTTCGCCAGGCTCAAGG
CGAGCATGCCCGACGGCGAGGATCTCGTCGTGACCCATGGCGATGCCTGCTTGCCGAATATCATGGTGGA
AAATGGCCGCTTTTCTGGATTCATCGACTGTGGCCGGCTGGGTGTGGCGGACCGCTATCAGGACATAGCG
TTGGCTACCCGTGATATTGCTGAAGAGCTTGGCGGCGAATGGGCTGACCGCTTCCTCGTGCTTTACGGTA
TCGCCGCTCCCGATTCGCAGCGCATCGCCTTCTATCGCCTTCTTGACGAGTTCTTCTGAGCGGGACTCTG
GGGTTCGAAATGACCGACCAAGCGACGCCCAACCTGCCATCACGAGATTTCGATTCCACCGCCGCCTTCT
ATGAAAGGTTGGGCTTCGGAATCGTTTTCCGGGACGCCGGCTGGATGATCCTCCAGCGCGGGGATCTCAT
GCTGGAGTTCTTCGCCCACCCTAGGGGGAGGCTAACTGAAACACGGAAGGAGACAATACCGGAAGGAACC
CGCGCTATGACGGCAATAAAAAGACAGAATAAAACGCACGGTGTTGGGTCGTTTGTTCATAAACGCGGGG
TTCGGTCCCAGGGCTGGCACTCTGTCGATACCCCACCGAGACCCCATTGGGGCCAATACGCCCGCGTTTC
TTCCTTTTCCCCACCCCACCCCCCAAGTTCGGGTGAAGGCCCAGGGCTCGCAGCCAACGTCGGGGCGGCA
GGCCCTGCCATAGCCTCAGGTTACTCATATATACTTTAGATTGATTTAAAACTTCATTTTTAATTTAAAA
GGATCTAGGTGAAGATCCTTTTTGATAATCTCATGACCAAAATCCCTTAACGTGAGTTTTCGTTCCACTG
AGCGTCAGACCCCGTAGAAAAGATCAAAGGATCTTCTTGAGATCCTTTTTTTCTGCGCGTAATCTGCTGC
TTGCAAACAAAAAAACCACCGCTACCAGCGGTGGTTTGTTTGCCGGATCAAGAGCTACCAACTCTTTTTC
CGAAGGTAACTGGCTTCAGCAGAGCGCAGATACCAAATACTGTTCTTCTAGTGTAGCCGTAGTTAGGCCA
CCACTTCAAGAACTCTGTAGCACCGCCTACATACCTCGCTCTGCTAATCCTGTTACCAGTGGCTGCTGCC
AGTGGCGATAAGTCGTGTCTTACCGGGTTGGACTCAAGACGATAGTTACCGGATAAGGCGCAGCGGTCGG
GCTGAACGGGGGGTTCGTGCACACAGCCCAGCTTGGAGCGAACGACCTACACCGAACTGAGATACCTACA
GCGTGAGCTATGAGAAAGCGCCACGCTTCCCGAAGGGAGAAAGGCGGACAGGTATCCGGTAAGCGGCAGG
GTCGGAACAGGAGAGCGCACGAGGGAGCTTCCAGGGGGAAACGCCTGGTATCTTTATAGTCCTGTCGGGT
TTCGCCACCTCTGACTTGAGCGTCGATTTTTGTGATGCTCGTCAGGGGGGCGGAGCCTATGGAAAAACGC
CAGCAACGCGGCCTTTTTACGGTTCCTGGCCTTTTGCTGGCCTTTTGCTCACATGTTCTTTCCTGCGTTA
TCCCCTGATTCTGTGGATAACCGTATTACCGCCATGCAT
Features (pLannotate 1.2.2; 16 found; start..end, strand, type, name):
     61..364     +  enhancer       CMV enhancer: human cytomegalovirus immediate early enhancer
    365..568     +  promoter       CMV promoter: human cytomegalovirus (CMV) immediate early promoter
    613..1329    +  CDS            mEGFP: mEGFP is a basic (constitutively fluorescent) green fluorescent protein published in 2002, derived from Aequorea victoria. It has moderate acid sensitivity.
   1330..1348    +  misc_feature   MCS (fragment): multiple cloning site
   1351..3363    +  CDS            SYTL4 (sequence partly withheld): SYTL4_HUMAN - Experimental evidence at protein level: Swiss-Prot protein existence level 1. Modulates exocytosis of dense-core granules and secretion of hormones in the pancreas and the pituitary. Interacts with vesicles containing negatively charged phospholipids in a Ca(2+)-independent manner (By similarity). From Homo sapiens (Human).
   3367..3403    +  misc_feature   MCS (fragment): multiple cloning site
   3420..3504    +  CDS            large T antigen (fragment): large T antigen from SV40 (simian virus 40)
   3527..3648    +  polyA_signal   SV40 poly(A) signal: SV40 polyadenylation signal
   3682..4110    -  rep_origin     f1 ori (sequence partly withheld): f1 bacteriophage origin of replication; arrow indicates direction of (+) strand synthesis
   4137..4241    +  promoter       AmpR promoter: bla
   4243..4600    +  promoter       SV40 promoter: SV40 enhancer and early promoter
   4635..5429    +  CDS            NeoR/KanR: aminoglycoside phosphotransferase from Tn5; aph(3')-II (or nptII); confers resistance to neomycin, kanamycin, and G418 (Geneticin®)
   5450..5602    +  CDS            ble (fragment): BLE_KLEPN - Experimental evidence at protein level: Swiss-Prot protein existence level 1. Binding protein with a strong affinity to the bleomycin family of antibiotics. Binds to CL990; an antimitotic-antibiotic compound. From Klebsiella pneumoniae.
   5661..5708    +  polyA_signal   HSV TK poly(A) signal: herpes simplex virus thymidine kinase polyadenylation signal (Cole and Stacy, 1985)
   5799..5815    -  polyA_signal   bGH poly(A) signal (fragment): bovine growth hormone polyadenylation signal
   6037..6625    +  rep_origin     ori: high-copy-number ColE1/pMB1/pBR322/pUC origin of replication
