[The description below was written by a language model from this plasmid's Addgene catalogue record and pLannotate feature annotations shown in this document.]
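Description:
dGFP-Granuphilin is a mammalian expression plasmid of about 6.7 kb built on the pEGFP-C1 backbone. It is propagated in E. coli from a high-copy ColE1/pUC-type origin and selected with kanamycin. The single NeoR/KanR gene (aminoglycoside phosphotransferase from Tn5) sits behind tandem bacterial (bla) and SV40 early promoters and is followed by the HSV TK polyadenylation signal. This arrangement gives kanamycin resistance in bacteria and can also support G418 selection of transfected mammalian cells. An f1 origin is present as well, and the small ble, large T antigen and bGH poly(A) fragments in the annotation appear to be incidental backbone matches rather than functional parts.

The expression cassette uses the human CMV immediate-early enhancer and promoter to drive a GFP coding sequence fused in frame, through a short remnant of the multiple cloning site, to the N terminus of the insert, with the SV40 poly(A) signal terminating the transcript. The catalogue calls the tag dEGFP, whereas the sequence annotation matches it to mEGFP; the record does not explain what the "d" denotes.

The records also disagree about the insert. The catalogue fields list it as human synaptotagmin-like 5 (SYTL5), but the feature table generated from the full sequence identifies the roughly 2 kb open reading frame as human SYTL4. SYTL4 modulates exocytosis of dense-core granules and hormone secretion, which fits the plasmid's name, since granuphilin is the common name for SYTL4. The construct is intended for expressing fluorescently tagged granuphilin in mammalian cells. The associated publication concerns the molecular organisation of docked dense-core vesicles in neuroendocrine cells, which suggests use in imaging the protein's localisation.
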