Addgene plasmid #170868: dGFP-Granuphilin
Purpose: Mammalian expression of dGFP-Granuphilin.
Depositing lab: Justin Taraska. Depositing organization: National Heart, Lung, and Blood Institute (NHLBI). Publication: The nanoscale molecular morphology of docked exocytic dense-core vesicles in neuroendocrine cells. Prasai B, Haber GJ, Strub MP, Ahn R, Ciemniecki JA, Sochacki KA, Taraska JW. Nat Commun. 2021 Jun 25;12(1):3970. doi: 10.1038/s41467-021-24167-9. PubMed 34172739.
Backbone
  Vector backbone: pEGFP-C1
  Backbone manufacturer: Clonetech
  Vector type: Mammalian Expression
Growth in bacteria
  Bacterial resistance: Kanamycin, 50 μg/mL
  Growth temperature: 37°C
  Growth strain: DH5alpha
  Copy number: High Copy
Gene/Insert
  Gene/Insert name: Synaptotagmin-like 5
  Species: H. sapiens (human)
  Entrez Gene: SYTL5 (a.k.a. slp5)
  Promoter: CMV
  Tag / fusion protein: dEGFP (N terminal on backbone)
  Cloning method: Unknown
  Sequencing primers: 5′ CMV-F; 3′ SV40-pArev
Terms and licenses: Academic/Nonprofit Terms; Industry Terms: Not Available to Industry
How to cite: dGFP-Granuphilin was a gift from Justin Taraska (Addgene plasmid # 170868 ; http://n2t.net/addgene:170868 ; RRID:Addgene_170868)
